Addgene plasmid #72855: pSK15
Purpose: template for insertion of attP site (C-terminal tag plasmid design), Blasticidin-Resistance
Depositing lab: Klaus Foerstemann. Depositing organization: Ludwig-Maximilians-Universitaet Muenchen (LMU). Publication: A Comprehensive Toolbox for Genome Editing in Cultured Drosophila melanogaster Cells. Kunzelmann S, Bottcher R, Schmidts I, Forstemann K. G3 (Bethesda). 2016 Jun 1;6(6):1777-85. doi: 10.1534/g3.116.028241. PubMed 27172193.
Backbone
  Vector backbone: pJet1.2
  Backbone size w/o insert (bp): 2974
  Total vector size (bp): 3796
  Modifications to backbone: also contains a copia-Promoter + Blasticidin resistance cassette, flanked by FRT sites
  Vector type: Insect Expression
  Selectable markers: Blasticidin
Growth in bacteria
  Bacterial resistance: Ampicillin, 100 μg/mL
  Growth temperature: 37°C
  Growth strain: DH5alpha
  Copy number: High Copy
Gene/Insert
  Gene/Insert name: attP site
  Species: synthetic
  Insert size (bp): 60
  Cloning method: Restriction Enzyme; 5′ cloning site XhoI (not destroyed); 3′ cloning site SpeI (not destroyed)
  Sequencing primers: 5′ pJet fwd; 3′ pJet rev
Terms and licenses: Academic/Nonprofit Terms; Industry Terms: Not Available to Industry
Depositor comments: We observe rather poor growth of bacteria with the pJet1.2 backbone, resulting in low yields of the plasmid preps.
How to cite: pSK15 was a gift from Klaus Foerstemann (Addgene plasmid # 72855 ; http://n2t.net/addgene:72855 ; RRID:Addgene_72855)
