[The description below was written by a language model from this plasmid's Addgene catalogue record and pLannotate feature annotations shown in this document.]
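Description:
pSK15 is a 3,796 bp template plasmid built on the pJet1.2 cloning backbone. It belongs to a genome-editing toolbox for cultured Drosophila melanogaster cells and is catalogued as an insect expression vector. In E. coli it replicates from a high-copy ColE1/pUC-type origin and is selected with ampicillin through the bla gene and its native promoter. The depositor nevertheless notes that bacteria carrying this backbone grow poorly and give low plasmid yields. Other annotated backbone elements are a T7 promoter upstream of the cloning region and remnants of the lac regulatory region (lac UV5 promoter, CAP binding site and a lacI fragment).

The payload is a short synthetic attP site, the phage φC31 attachment site recognised by φC31 integrase, cloned between XhoI and SpeI sites that are both retained. Immediately downstream is a selection cassette in which the strong copia promoter from the Drosophila copia transposable element drives the blasticidin S deaminase gene, conferring blasticidin resistance in insect cells. A short sequence annotated as a P element 3' end fragment follows the coding region.

The cassette is flanked by two minimal FRT sites in the same orientation, so FLP recombinase can excise the marker after selection and leave the attP site at the locus. According to the record, the plasmid serves as a template for inserting an attP site into the genome and follows the toolbox's C-terminal tagging plasmid design. Once in place, such a site could act as a landing pad for φC31 integrase-mediated integration of attB-bearing DNA, although the record does not describe that downstream step.
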