Features (pLannotate 1.2.2; 13 found; start..end, strand, type, name):
    305..323     +  promoter       T7 promoter: promoter for bacteriophage T7 RNA polymerase
    357..396     +  protein_bind   phage φC31 attP (fragment): attachment site of phage φC31 phage φC31 integrase
    403..436     -  protein_bind   FRT (minimal): supports FLP-mediated excision but not integration (Turan and Bode, 2011) FLP recombinase from the Saccharomyces cerevisiae 2μ plasmid
    451..703     +  promoter       copia promoter (fragment): strong promoter from the Drosophila transposable element copia (Sinclair et al., 1986)
    713..1110    +  CDS            BSD (fragment): blasticidin S deaminase; Aspergillus terreus BSD; confers resistance to blasticidin
   1112..1141    +  misc_feature   P element 3' end (fragment): P element 3' end
   1160..1193    -  protein_bind   FRT (minimal): supports FLP-mediated excision but not integration (Turan and Bode, 2011) FLP recombinase from the Saccharomyces cerevisiae 2μ plasmid
   1628..1658    -  promoter       lac UV5 promoter: E. coli lac promoter with an "up" mutation
   1673..1694    -  protein_bind   CAP binding site: CAP binding activates transcription in the presence of cAMP. E. coli catabolite activator protein
   1719..1802    -  CDS            lacI (fragment): lac repressor; lacI; The lac repressor binds to the lac operator to inhibit transcription in E. coli. This inhibition can be relieved by adding lactose or isopropyl-β-D-thiogalactopyranoside (IPTG).
   1985..2573    -  rep_origin     ori: high-copy-number ColE1/pMB1/pBR322/pUC origin of replication
   2744..3604    -  CDS            AmpR: β-lactamase; bla; confers resistance to ampicillin, carbenicillin, and related antibiotics
   3605..3709    -  promoter       AmpR promoter: bla
>Addgene plasmid #72855 | pSK15 | depositor full sequence | sequence record 136535 | pSK15 sequence 3796 bps
GCCCCTGCAGCCGAATTATATTATTTTTGCCAAATAATTTTTAACAAAAGCTCTGAAGTCTTCTTCATTT
AAATTCTTAGATGATACTTCATCTGGAAAATTGTCCCAATTAGTAGCATCACGCTGTGAGTAAGTTCTAA
ACCATTTTTTTATTGTTGTATTATCTCTAATCTTACTACTCGATGAGTTTTCGGTATTATCTCTATTTTT
AACTTGGAGCAGGTTCCATTCATTGTTTTTTTCATCATAGTGAATAAAATCAACTGCTTTAACACTTGTG
CCTGAACACCATATCCATCCGGCGTAATACGACTCACTATAGGGAGAGCGGCCGCCAGATCTTCCGGATG
GCTCGAGCCCCAACTGGGGTAACCTTTGAGTTCTCTCAGTTGGGGGACTAGTGAAGTTCCTATACTTTCT
AGAGAATAGGAACTTCAAATAAACATATGCTGTTGGAATATACTATTCAACCTACAAAAATAACGTTAAA
CAACACTACTTTATATTTGATATGAATGGCCACACCTTTTATGCCATAAAACATATTGTAAGAGAATACC
ACTCTTTTTATTCCTTCTTTCCTTCTTGTACGTTTTTTGCTGTGAGTAGGTCGTGGTGCTGGTGTTGCAG
TTGAAATAACTTAAAATATAAATCATAAAACTCAAACATAAACTTGACTATTTATTTATTTATTAAGAAA
GGAGGTACCGGTATGGCCAAGCCTTTGTCTCAAGAAGAATCCACCCTCATTGAAAGAGCAACGGCTACAA
TCAACAGCATCCCCATCTCTGAAGACTACAGCGTCGCCAGCGCAGCTCTCTCTAGCGACGGCCGCATCTT
CACTGGTGTCAATGTATATCATTTTACTGGGGGACCTTGCGCAGAACTCGTGGTGCTGGGCACTGCTGCT
GCTGCGGCAGCTGGCAACCTGACTTGTATCGTCGCGATCGGAAATGAGAACAGGGGCATCTTGAGCCCCT
GCGGACGGTGCCGACAGGTTCTTCTCGATCTGCATCCTGGGATCAAAGCCATAGTGAAGGACAGTGATGG
ACAGCCGACGGCAGTTGGGATTCGTGAATTGCTGCCCTCTGGTTATGTGTGGGAGGGCTAGAAATTATTA
AAAATAAAACTTTAAAAATAAATTTGTTTCTAACATATGGAAGTTCCTATACTTTCTAGAGAATAGGAAC
TTCATCTTTCTAGAAGATCTCCTACAATATTCTCAGCTGCCATGGAAAATCGATGTTCTTCTTTTATTCT
CTCAAGATTTTCAGGCTGTATATTAAAACTTATATTAAGAACTATGCTAACCACCTCATCAGGAACCGTT
GTAGGTGGCGTGGGTTTTCTTGGCAATCGACTCTCATGAAAACTACGAGCTAAATATTCAATATGTTCCT
CTTGACCAACTTTATTCTGCATTTTTTTTGAACGAGGTTTAGAGCAAGCTTCAGGAAACTGAGACAGGAA
TTTTATTAAAAATTTAAATTTTGAAGAAAGTTCAGGGTTAATAGCATCCATTTTTTGCTTTGCAAGTTCC
TCAGCATTCTTAACAAAAGACGTCTCTTTTGACATGTTTAAAGTTTAAACCTCCTGTGTGAAATTATTAT
CCGCTCATAATTCCACACATTATACGAGCCGGAAGCATAAAGTGTAAAGCCTGGGGTGCCTAATGAGTGA
GCTAACTCACATTAATTGCGTTGCGCTCACTGCCAATTGCTTTCCAGTCGGGAAACCTGTCGTGCCAGCT
GCATTAATGAATCGGCCAACGCGCGGGGAGAGGCGGTTTGCGTATTGGGCGCTCTTCCGCTTCCTCGCTC
ACTGACTCGCTGCGCTCGGTCGTTCGGCTGCGGCGAGCGGTATCAGCTCACTCAAAGGCGGTAATACGGT
TATCCACAGAATCAGGGGATAACGCAGGAAAGAACATGTGAGCAAAAGGCCAGCAAAAGGCCAGGAACCG
TAAAAAGGCCGCGTTGCTGGCGTTTTTCCATAGGCTCCGCCCCCCTGACGAGCATCACAAAAATCGACGC
TCAAGTCAGAGGTGGCGAAACCCGACAGGACTATAAAGATACCAGGCGTTTCCCCCTGGAAGCTCCCTCG
TGCGCTCTCCTGTTCCGACCCTGCCGCTTACCGGATACCTGTCCGCCTTTCTCCCTTCGGGAAGCGTGGC
GCTTTCTCATAGCTCACGCTGTAGGTATCTCAGTTCGGTGTAGGTCGTTCGCTCCAAGCTGGGCTGTGTG
CACGAACCCCCCGTTCAGCCCGACCGCTGCGCCTTATCCGGTAACTATCGTCTTGAGTCCAACCCGGTAA
GACACGACTTATCGCCACTGGCAGCAGCCACTGGTAACAGGATTAGCAGAGCGAGGTATGTAGGCGGTGC
TACAGAGTTCTTGAAGTGGTGGCCTAACTACGGCTACACTAGAAGGACAGTATTTGGTATCTGCGCTCTG
CTGAAGCCAGTTACCTTCGGAAAAAGAGTTGGTAGCTCTTGATCCGGCAAACAAACCACCGCTGGTAGCG
GTGGTTTTTTTGTTTGCAAGCAGCAGATTACGCGCAGAAAAAAAGGATCTCAAGAAGATCCTTTGATCTT
TTCTACGGGGTCTGACGCTCAGTGGAACGAAAACTCACGTTAAGGGATTTTGGTCATGAGATTATCAAAA
AGGATCTTCACCTAGATCCTTTTAAATTAAAAATGAAGTTTTAAATCAATCTAAAGTATATATGAGTAAA
CTTGGTCTGACAGTTACCAATGCTTAATCAGTGAGGCACCTATCTCAGCGATCTGTCTATTTCGTTCATC
CATAGTTGCCTGACTCCCCGTCGTGTAGATAACTACGATACGGGAGGGCTTACCATCTGGCCCCAGTGCT
GCAATGATACCGCGAGACCCACGCTCACCGGCTCCAGATTTATCAGCAATAAACCAGCCAGCCGGAAGGG
CCGAGCGCAGAAGTGGTCCTGCAACTTTATCCGCCTCCATCCAGTCTATTAATTGTTGCCGGGAAGCTAG
AGTAAGTAGTTCGCCAGTTAATAGTTTGCGCAACGTTGTTGCCATTGCTACAGGCATCGTGGTGTCACGC
TCGTCGTTTGGTATGGCTTCATTCAGCTCCGGTTCCCAACGATCAAGGCGAGTTACATGATCCCCCATGT
TGTGCAAAAAAGCGGTTAGCTCCTTCGGTCCTCCGATCGTTGTCAGAAGTAAGTTGGCCGCAGTGTTATC
ACTCATGGTTATGGCAGCACTGCATAATTCTCTTACTGTCATGCCATCCGTAAGATGCTTTTCTGTGACT
GGTGAGTACTCAACCAAGTCATTCTGAGAATAGTGTATGCGGCGACCGAGTTGCTCTTGCCCGGCGTCAA
TACGGGATAATACCGCGCCACATAGCAGAACTTTAAAAGTGCTCATCATTGGAAAACGTTCTTCGGGGCG
AAAACTCTCAAGGATCTTACCGCTGTTGAGATCCAGTTCGATGTAACCCACTCGTGCACCCAACTGATCT
TCAGCATCTTTTACTTTCACCAGCGTTTCTGGGTGAGCAAAAACAGGAAGGCAAAATGCCGCAAAAAAGG
GAATAAGGGCGACACGGAAATGTTGAATACTCATACTCTTCCTTTTTCAATATTATTGAAGCATTTATCA
GGGTTATTGTCTCATGAGCGGATACATATTTGAATGTATTTAGAAAAATAAACAAATAGGGGTTCCGCGC
ACATTTCCCCGAAAAGTGCCACCTGACGTCTAAGAAACCATTATTATCATGACATTAACCTATAAAAATA
GGCGTATCACGAGGCC
