>Addgene plasmid #72855 | pSK15 | addgene partial sequence | sequence record 139667 | T7 5'-TAATACGACTCACTATAGGG-3'
CTGGGGTAACCTTTGAGTTCTCTCAGTTGGGGGACTAGTGAAGTTCCTATACTTTCTAGAGAATAGGAAC
TTCAAATAAACATATGCTGTTGGAATATACTATTCAACCTACAAAAATAACGTTAAACAACACTACTTTA
TATTTGATATGAATGGCCACACCTTTTATGCCATAAAACATATTGTAAGAGAATACCACTCTTTTTATTC
CTTCTTTCCTTCTTGTACGTTTTTTGCTGTGAGTAGGTCGTGGTGCTGGTGTTGCAGTTGAAATAACTTA
AAATATAAATCATAAAACTCAAACATAAACTTGACTATTTATTTATTTATTAAGAAAGGAGGTACCGGTA
TGGCCAAGCCTTTGTCTCAAGAAGAATCCACCCTCATTGAAAGAGCAACGGCTACAATCAACAGCATCCC
CATCTCTGAAGACTACAGCGTCGCCAGCGCAGCTCTCTCTAGCGACGGCCGCATCTTCACTGGTGTCAAT
GTATATCATTTTACTGGGGGACCTTGCGCAGAACTCGTGGTGCTGGGCACTGCTGCTGCTGCGGCAGCTG
GCAACCTGACTTGTATCGTCGCGATCGGAAATGAGAACAGGGGCATCTTGAGCCCCTGCGGACGGTGCCG
ACAGGTTCTTCTCGATCTGCATCCTGGGATCAAAGCCATAGTGAAGGACAGTGATGGACAGCCGACGGCA
GTTGGGATTCGTGAATTGCTGCCCTCTGGTTATGTGTGGGAGGGCTAGAAATTATTAAAAATAAAACTTT
AAAAATAAATTTGTTTCTAACATATGGAAGTTCCTATACTTTCTAGAGAATAGGAACTTCATCTTTCTAG
AAGATCTCCTACAATATTCTCAGCTGCCATGGGAA
